>Addgene plasmid #161228 | pDONR221-SLC35E3_STOP | addgene full sequence | sequence record 337923 | Addgene NGS Result
CAAATAATGATTTTATTTTGACTGATAGTGACCTGTTCGTTGCAACACATTGATGAGCAATGCTTTTTTA
TAATGCCAACTTTGTACAAAAAAGCAGGCTCCACCATGGCACTGCTGGTGGACCGGGTGAGAGGACACTG
GAGGATCGCAGCAGGACTGCTGTTTAACCTGCTGGTGTCCATCTGCATCGTGTTCCTGAATAAGTGGATC
TACGTGTATCACGGCTTTCCTAACATGTCTCTGACCCTGGTGCACTTCGTGGTGACATGGCTGGGCCTGT
ACATCTGCCAGAAGCTGGATATCTTTGCACCAAAGAGCCTGCCACCTTCCAGGCTGCTGCTGCTGGCCCT
GTCCTTCTGTGGCTTTGTGGTGTTCACCAATCTGTCTCTGCAGAACAATACCATCGGCACATACCAGCTG
GCCAAGGCCATGACCACACCTGTGATCATCGCCATCCAGACATTTTGTTATCAGAAGACCTTCTCTACAA
GGATCCAGCTGACCCTGATCCCAATCACACTGGGCGTGATCCTGAACAGCTACTATGACGTGAAGTTCAA
TTTTCTGGGAATGGTGTTCGCCGCCCTGGGCGTGCTGGTGACCAGCCTGTATCAAGTGTGGGTGGGAGCA
AAGCAGCACGAGCTGCAGGTGAACTCCATGCAGCTGCTGTACTATCAGGCCCCCATGAGCTCCGCCATGC
TGCTGGTGGCAGTGCCATTCTTTGAGCCCGTGTTTGGCGAGGGCGGCATCTTCGGCCCTTGGTCTGTGAG
CGCCCTGCTGATGGTGCTGCTGAGCGGCGTGATCGCCTTTATGGTGAATCTGTCTATCTACTGGATCATC
GGCAACACCAGCCCAGTGACATATAATATGTTCGGCCACTTCAAGTTTTGCATCACCCTGTTTGGCGGCT
ACGTGCTGTTCAAGGATCCCCTGAGCATCAACCAGGCCCTGGGCATCCTGTGCACCCTGTTTGGCATCCT
GGCCTATACACACTTCAAGCTGTCCGAGCAGGAGGGCTCCAGGTCTAAGCTGGCCCAGCGCCCCTAAGAC
CCAGCTTTCTTGTACAAAGTTGGCATTATAAGAAAGCATTGCTTATCAATTTGTTGCAACGAACAGGTCA
CTATCAGTCAAAATAAAATCATTATTTGCCATCCAGCTGATATCCCCTATAGTGAGTCGTATTACATGGT
CATAGCTGTTTCCTGGCAGCTCTGGCCCGTGTCTCAAAATCTCTGATGTTACATTGCACAAGATAAAAAT
ATATCATCATGAACAATAAAACTGTCTGCTTACATAAACAGTAATACAAGGGGTGTTATGAGCCATATTC
AACGGGAAACGTCGAGGCCGCGATTAAATTCCAACATGGATGCTGATTTATATGGGTATAAATGGGCTCG
CGATAATGTCGGGCAATCAGGTGCGACAATCTATCGCTTGTATGGGAAGCCCGATGCGCCAGAGTTGTTT
CTGAAACATGGCAAAGGTAGCGTTGCCAATGATGTTACAGATGAGATGGTCAGACTAAACTGGCTGACGG
AATTTATGCCTCTTCCGACCATCAAGCATTTTATCCGTACTCCTGATGATGCATGGTTACTCACCACTGC
GATCCCCGGAAAAACAGCATTCCAGGTATTAGAAGAATATCCTGATTCAGGTGAAAATATTGTTGATGCG
CTGGCAGTGTTCCTGCGCCGGTTGCATTCGATTCCTGTTTGTAATTGTCCTTTTAACAGCGATCGCGTAT
TTCGTCTCGCTCAGGCGCAATCACGAATGAATAACGGTTTGGTTGATGCGAGTGATTTTGATGACGAGCG
TAATGGCTGGCCTGTTGAACAAGTCTGGAAAGAAATGCATAAACTTTTGCCATTCTCACCGGATTCAGTC
GTCACTCATGGTGATTTCTCACTTGATAACCTTATTTTTGACGAGGGGAAATTAATAGGTTGTATTGATG
TTGGACGAGTCGGAATCGCAGACCGATACCAGGATCTTGCCATCCTATGGAACTGCCTCGGTGAGTTTTC
TCCTTCATTACAGAAACGGCTTTTTCAAAAATATGGTATTGATAATCCTGATATGAATAAATTGCAGTTT
CATTTGATGCTCGATGAGTTTTTCTAATCAGAATTGGTTAATTGGTTGTAACACTGGCAGAGCATTACGC
TGACTTGACGGGACGGCGCAAGCTCATGACCAAAATCCCTTAACGTGAGTTACGCGTCGTTCCACTGAGC
GTCAGACCCCGTAGAAAAGATCAAAGGATCTTCTTGAGATCCTTTTTTTCTGCGCGTAATCTGCTGCTTG
CAAACAAAAAAACCACCGCTACCAGCGGTGGTTTGTTTGCCGGATCAAGAGCTACCAACTCTTTTTCCGA
AGGTAACTGGCTTCAGCAGAGCGCAGATACCAAATACTGTTCTTCTAGTGTAGCCGTAGTTAGGCCACCA
CTTCAAGAACTCTGTAGCACCGCCTACATACCTCGCTCTGCTAATCCTGTTACCAGTGGCTGCTGCCAGT
GGCGATAAGTCGTGTCTTACCGGGTTGGACTCAAGACGATAGTTACCGGATAAGGCGCAGCGGTCGGGCT
GAACGGGGGGTTCGTGCACACAGCCCAGCTTGGAGCGAACGACCTACACCGAACTGAGATACCTACAGCG
TGAGCTATGAGAAAGCGCCACGCTTCCCGAAGGGAGAAAGGCGGACAGGTATCCGGTAAGCGGCAGGGTC
GGAACAGGAGAGCGCACGAGGGAGCTTCCAGGGGGAAACGCCTGGTATCTTTATAGTCCTGTCGGGTTTC
GCCACCTCTGACTTGAGCGTCGATTTTTGTGATGCTCGTCAGGGGGGCGGAGCCTATGGAAAAACGCCAG
CAACGCGGCCTTTTTACGGTTCCTGGCCTTTTGCTGGCCTTTTGCTCACATGTTCTTTCCTGCGTTATCC
CCTGATTCTGTGGATAACCGTATTACCGCCTTTGAGTGAGCTGATACCGCTCGCCGCAGCCGAACGACCG
AGCGCAGCGAGTCAGTGAGCGAGGAAGCGGAAGAGCGCCCAATACGCAAACCGCCTCTCCCCGCGCGTTG
GCCGATTCATTAATGCAGCTGGCACGACAGGTTTCCCGACTGGAAAGCGGGCAGTGAGCGCAACGCAATT
AATACGCGTACCGCTAGCCAGGAAGAGTTTGTAGAAACGCAAAAAGGCCATCCGTCAGGATGGCCTTCTG
CTTAGTTTGATGCCTGGCAGTTTATGGCGGGCGTCCTGCCCGCCACCCTCCGGGCCGTTGCTTCACAACG
TTCAAATCCGCTCCCGGCGGATTTGTCCTACTCAGGAGAGCGTTCACCGACAAACAACAGATAAAACGAA
AGGCCCAGTCTTCCGACTGAGCCTTTCGTTTTATTTGATGCCTGGCAGTTCCCTACTCTCGCGTTAACGC
TAGCATGGATGTTTTCCCAGTCACGACGTTGTAAAACGACGGCCAGTCTTAAGCTCGGGCCC
Features (pLannotate 1.2.2; 10 found; start..end, strand, type, name):
      1..100     +  protein_bind   attL1: mutant version of attL; recombination site for the Gateway® LR reaction LR Clonase™
    106..1044    +  CDS            SLC35E3: S35E3_HUMAN - Also known as BLOV1. Experimental evidence at protein level: Swiss-Prot protein existence level 1. Putative transporter. From Homo sapiens (Human).
   1049..1148    -  protein_bind   attL2: mutant version of attL; recombination site for the Gateway® LR reaction LR Clonase™
   1166..1184    -  promoter       T7 promoter: promoter for bacteriophage T7 RNA polymerase
   1318..2127    +  CDS            KanR: aminoglycoside phosphotransferase; aph(3')-Ia; confers resistance to kanamycin in bacteria or G418 (Geneticin®) in eukaryotes
   2274..2862    +  rep_origin     ori: high-copy-number ColE1/pMB1/pBR322/pUC origin of replication
   3045..3137    +  CDS            lacI (fragment): lac repressor; lacI; The lac repressor binds to the lac operator to inhibit transcription in E. coli. This inhibition can be relieved by adding lactose or isopropyl-β-D-thiogalactopyranoside (IPTG).
   3192..3219    -  terminator     rrnB T2 terminator: transcription terminator T2 from the E. coli rrnB gene
   3351..3394    +  terminator     rrnB T1 terminator: Escherichia coli rrnB; transcription terminator T1 from the E. coli rrnB gene
   3441..3477    -  CDS            lacZα (fragment): LacZα fragment of β-galactosidase; lacZ fragment
