[The description below was written by a language model from this plasmid's Addgene catalogue record and pLannotate feature annotations shown in this document.]
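Description:
pDONR221-SLC35E3_STOP is a Gateway entry clone built on the pDONR221 backbone, carrying a codon-optimized open reading frame for human SLC35E3 (also known as BLOV1), a putative transporter of the solute carrier family. The sequenced plasmid is about 3.5 kb. It is maintained in E. coli through a high-copy ColE1/pUC-type origin and selected with kanamycin via an aminoglycoside phosphotransferase gene. Although the catalogue lists the vector type as mammalian expression, the feature table shows no eukaryotic promoter or polyadenylation signal upstream or downstream of the insert, so the plasmid itself serves as a shuttle for the ORF rather than as an expression construct.

The roughly 940 bp SLC35E3 coding sequence sits between attL1 and attL2 sites, the recombination sites used by LR Clonase to transfer an insert directionally into any attR-containing destination vector. In this version the ORF ends with a stop codon, so it suits destination vectors that express the native protein or add N-terminal tags, but it would not read through into a C-terminal fusion; a companion clone without the stop codon exists for that purpose. Other annotated elements are backbone features: rrnB T1 and T2 terminators upstream of the cassette that shield it from read-through transcription, a T7 promoter next to attL2 oriented toward the insert on the opposite strand, and short lacI and lacZα fragments that are remnants with no evident function. M13 forward and reverse priming sites flank the insert for sequence verification. The clone belongs to a consortium collection of solute carrier ORFs intended for subcloning into custom expression vectors for transporter research.
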