Addgene plasmid #161228: pDONR221-SLC35E3_STOP
Purpose: Gateway entry clone with codon-optimized ORF sequence for subcloning into custom expression vectors. Contains a STOP codon at the end of the codon-optimized ORF sequence.
Depositing lab: RESOLUTE Consortium & Giulio Superti-Furga. Depositing organization: CeMM Research Center for Molecular Medicine. Publication: The RESOLUTE consortium: unlocking SLC transporters for drug discovery. Superti-Furga G, Lackner D, Wiedmer T, Ingles-Prieto A, Barbosa B, Girardi E, Goldmann U, Gurtl B, Klavins K, Klimek C, Lindinger S, Lineiro-Retes E, Muller AC, Onstein S, Redinger G, Reil D, Sedlyarov V, Wolf G, Crawford M, Everley R, ... Steppan CM. Nat Rev Drug Discov. 2020 Jul;19(7):429-430. doi: 10.1038/d41573-020-00056-6. PubMed 32265506.
Backbone
  Vector backbone: pDONR221
  Backbone manufacturer: ThermoFisher Scientific
  Backbone size w/o insert (bp): 2550
  Vector type: Mammalian Expression
Growth in bacteria
  Bacterial resistance: Kanamycin, 50 μg/mL
  Growth temperature: 37°C
  Growth strain: NEB Stable
  Copy number: High Copy
Gene/Insert
  Gene/Insert name: SLC35E3 (alt name: BLOV1)
  Species: H. sapiens (human)
  Insert size (bp): 942
  Entrez Gene: SLC35E3 (a.k.a. BLOV1)
  Cloning method: Gateway Cloning
  Sequencing primers: 5′ M13-fwd; 3′ M13-rev
Terms and licenses: Academic/Nonprofit Terms; Industry Terms
Depositor comments: This plasmid contains a STOP codon at the end of the codon-optimized ORF. For the version of this plasmid that does not contain a STOP codon, please see Addgene plasmid 132062 For more information on the full Resolute plasmid collection, please see www.addgene.org/depositor-collections/re-solute/. Please provide your feedback on this plasmid to the RESOLUTE consortium by filling out their RESOLUTE repository feedback form: https://forms.office.com/Pages/ResponsePage.aspx?id=0e05yklzmkS7rjFGQL4N7z4feCLQvEJAmVcOCM_u885UN1JJRko0Ukg4TVQwNTZLOUxPQVJWT1NHUCQlQCN0PWcu
How to cite: pDONR221-SLC35E3_STOP was a gift from RESOLUTE Consortium & Giulio Superti-Furga (Addgene plasmid # 161228 ; http://n2t.net/addgene:161228 ; RRID:Addgene_161228)
