>Addgene plasmid #161228 | pDONR221-SLC35E3_STOP | depositor partial sequence | sequence record 312391 | Codon-optimized ORF of SLC35E3
ATGGCACTGCTGGTGGACCGGGTGAGAGGACACTGGAGGATCGCAGCAGGACTGCTGTTTAACCTGCTGG
TGTCCATCTGCATCGTGTTCCTGAATAAGTGGATCTACGTGTATCACGGCTTTCCTAACATGTCTCTGAC
CCTGGTGCACTTCGTGGTGACATGGCTGGGCCTGTACATCTGCCAGAAGCTGGATATCTTTGCACCAAAG
AGCCTGCCACCTTCCAGGCTGCTGCTGCTGGCCCTGTCCTTCTGTGGCTTTGTGGTGTTCACCAATCTGT
CTCTGCAGAACAATACCATCGGCACATACCAGCTGGCCAAGGCCATGACCACACCTGTGATCATCGCCAT
CCAGACATTTTGTTATCAGAAGACCTTCTCTACAAGGATCCAGCTGACCCTGATCCCAATCACACTGGGC
GTGATCCTGAACAGCTACTATGACGTGAAGTTCAATTTTCTGGGAATGGTGTTCGCCGCCCTGGGCGTGC
TGGTGACCAGCCTGTATCAAGTGTGGGTGGGAGCAAAGCAGCACGAGCTGCAGGTGAACTCCATGCAGCT
GCTGTACTATCAGGCCCCCATGAGCTCCGCCATGCTGCTGGTGGCAGTGCCATTCTTTGAGCCCGTGTTT
GGCGAGGGCGGCATCTTCGGCCCTTGGTCTGTGAGCGCCCTGCTGATGGTGCTGCTGAGCGGCGTGATCG
CCTTTATGGTGAATCTGTCTATCTACTGGATCATCGGCAACACCAGCCCAGTGACATATAATATGTTCGG
CCACTTCAAGTTTTGCATCACCCTGTTTGGCGGCTACGTGCTGTTCAAGGATCCCCTGAGCATCAACCAG
GCCCTGGGCATCCTGTGCACCCTGTTTGGCATCCTGGCCTATACACACTTCAAGCTGTCCGAGCAGGAGG
GCTCCAGGTCTAAGCTGGCCCAGCGCCCCTAA
